>Addgene plasmid #57162 | mPA-GFP-Vinculin-23 | addgene full sequence | sequence record 449611 | Addgene NGS Result
CTTCTTCAAGGACGACGGCAACTACAAGACCCGCGCCGAGGTGAAGTTCGAGGGCGACACCCTGGTGAAC
CGCATCGAGCTGAAGGGCATCGACTTCAAGGAGGACGGCAACATCCTGGGGCACAAGCTGGAGTACAACT
ACAACAGCCACAACGTCTATATCATGGCCGACAAGCAGAAGAACGGCATCAAGGCCAACTTCAAGATCCG
CCACAACATCGAGGACGGCAGCGTGCAGCTCGCCGACCACTACCAGCAGAACACCCCCATCGGCGACGGC
CCCGTGCTGCTGCCCGACAACCACTACCTGAGCCACCAGTCCAAGCTGAGCAAAGACCCCAACGAGAAGC
GCGATCACATGGTCCTGCTGGAGTTCGTGACCGCCGCCGGGATCACTCTCGGCATGGACGAGCTGTACAA
GTCCGGACTCAGATCTCGAGCTCAAGCTTCGAATTCGGGAAACTCGAGAACAAAGCTTGAAAACGGCCGC
ATGCCAGTGTTTCATACGCGCACGATCGAGAGCATCCTGGAGCCGGTGGCACAGCAGATCTCCCACCTGG
TGATAATGCACGAGGAGGGCGAGGTGGACGGCAAAGCCATTCCTGACCTCACCGCGCCCGTGGCCGCCGT
GCAGGCGGCCGTCAGCAACCTCGTCCGGGTTGGAAAAGAGACTGTTCAAACCACTGAGGATCAGATTTTG
AAGAGAGATATGCCACCAGCATTTATTAAGGTTGAGAATGCTTGCACCAAGCTTGTCCAGGCAGCTCAGA
TGCTTCAGTCAGACCCTTACTCAGTGCCTGCTCGAGATTATCTAATTGATGGGTCAAGGGGCATCCTCTC
TGGAACATCAGACCTGCTCCTTACCTTCGATGAGGCTGAGGTCCGTAAAATTATTAGAGTTTGCAAAGGA
ATTTTGGAATATCTTACAGTGGCAGAGGTGGTGGAGACTATGGAAGATTTGGTCACTTACACAAAGAATC
TTGGGCCAGGAATGACTAAGATGGCCAAGATGATTGACGAGAGACAGCAGGAGCTCACTCACCAGGAGCA
CCGAGTGATGTTGGTGAACTCGATGAACACCGTGAAAGAGTTGCTGCCAGTTCTCATTTCAGCTATGAAG
ATTTTTGTAACAACTAAAAACTCAAAAAACCAAGGCATAGAGGAAGCTTTAAAAAATCGCAATTTTACTC
TAGAAAAAATGAGTGCTGAAATTAATGAGATAATTCGTGTGTTACAACTCACCTCTTGGGATGAAGATGC
CTGGGCCAGCAAGGACACTGAAGCCATGAAGAGAGCATTGGCCTCCATAGACTCCAAACTGAACCAGGCC
AAAGGTTGGCTCCGTGACCCTAGTGCCTCCCCAGGGGATGCTGGTGAGCAGGCCATCAGACAGATCTTAG
ATGAAGCTGGAAAAGTTGGTGAACTCTGTGCAGGCAAAGAACGCAGGGAGATTCTGGGAACTTGCAAAAT
GCTAGGGCAGATGACTGATCAAGTGGCTGACCTCCGTGCCAGAGGACAAGGATCCTCACCGGTGGCCATG
CAGAAAGCTCAGCAGGTATCTCAGGGTCTGGATGTGCTCACAGCAAAAGTGGAAAATGCAGCTCGCAAGC
TGGAAGCCATGACCAACTCAAAGCAGAGCATTGCAAAGAAGATCGATGCTGCTCAGAACTGGCTTGCAGA
TCCAAATGGTGGACCGGAAGGAGAAGAGCAGATTCGAGGTGCTTTGGCTGAAGCTCGGAAAATAGCAGAA
TTATGTGATGATCCTAAAGAAAGAGATGACATTCTACGTTCCCTTGGGGAAATATCTGCTCTGACTTCTA
AATTAGCAGATCTACGAAGACAGGGGAAAGGAGATTCTCCAGAGGCTCGAGCCTTGGCCAAACAGGTGGC
CACGGCCCTGCAGAACCTGCAGACCAAAACCAACCGGGCTGTGGCCAACAGCAGACCGGCCAAAGCAGCT
GTACACCTTGAGGGCAAGATTGAGCAAGCACAGCGGTGGATTGATAATCCCACAGTGGATGACCGTGGAG
TCGGTCAGGCTGCCATCCGGGGGCTTGTGGCCGAAGGGCATCGTCTGGCTAATGTTATGATGGGGCCTTA
TCGGCAAGATCTTCTCGCCAAGTGTGACCGAGTGGACCAGCTGACAGCCCAGCTGGCTGACCTGGCTGCC
AGAGGGGAAGGGGAGAGTCCTCAGGCACGAGCACTTGCATCTCAGCTCCAAGACTCCTTAAAGGATCTAA
AAGCTCGGATGCAGGAGGCCATGACTCAGGAAGTGTCAGATGTTTTCAGCGATACCACAACTCCCATCAA
GCTGTTGGCAGTGGCAGCCACGGCGCCTCCTGATGCGCCTAACAGGGAAGAGGTATTTGATGAGAGGGCA
GCTAACTTTGAAAACCATTCAGGAAAGCTTGGTGCTACGGCCGAGAAGGCGGCTGCGGTTGGTACTGCTA
ATAAATCAACAGTGGAAGGCATTCAGGCCTCAGTGAAGACGGCCCGAGAACTCACACCCCAGGTGGTCTC
GGCTGCTCGTATCTTACTTAGGAACCCTGGAAATCAAGCTGCTTATGAACATTTTGAGACCATGAAGAAC
CAGTGGATCGATAATGTTGAAAAAATGACAGGGCTGGTGGACGAAGCCATTGATACCAAATCTCTGTTGG
ATGCTTCAGAAGAAGCAATTAAAAAAGACCTGGACAAGTGCAAGGTAGCTATGGCCAACATTCAGCCTCA
GATGCTGGTTGCTGGGGCAACCAGTATTGCTCGTCGGGCCAACCGGATCCTGCTGGTGGCTAAGAGGGAG
GTGGAAAATTCCGAGGATCCCAAGTTCCGTGAGGCTGTGAAAGCTGCCTCTGATGAATTGAGCAAAACCA
TCTCCCCGATGGTGATGGATGCAAAAGCTGTGGCTGGAAACATTTCCGACCCTGGACTGCAAAAGAGCTT
CCTGGACTCAGGATATCGGATCCTGGGAGCTGTGGCCAAGGTCAGAGAAGCCTTCCAACCTCAGGAGCCT
GACTTCCCGCCGCCTCCACCAGACCTTGAACAACTCCGACTAACAGATGAGCTTGCTCCTCCCAAACCAC
CTCTGCCTGAAGGTGAGGTCCCTCCACCTAGGCCTCCACCACCAGAGGAAAAGGATGAAGAGTTCCCTGA
GCAGAAGGCCGGGGAGGTGATTAACCAGCCAATGATGATGGCTGCCAGACAGCTCCATGATGAAGCTCGC
AAATGGTCCAGCAAGGGCAATGACATCATTGCAGCAGCCAAGCGCATGGCTCTGCTGATGGCTGAGATGT
CTCGGCTGGTAAGAGGGGGCAGTGGTACCAAGCGGGCACTCATTCAGTGTGCCAAGGACATCGCCAAGGC
CTCAGATGAGGTGACTCGGTTGGCCAAGGAGGTTGCCAAGCAGTGCACAGATAAACGGATTAGAACCAAC
CTCTTACAGGTATGTGAGCGAATCCCAACCATAAGCACCCAGCTCAAAATCCTGTCCACAGTGAAGGCCA
CCATGCTGGGCCGGACCAACATCAGTGATGAGGAGTCTGAGCAGGCCACAGAGATGCTGGTTCACAATGC
CCAGAACCTCATGCAGTCTGTGAAGGAGACTGTGCGGGAAGCTGAAGCTGCTTCAATCAAAATTCGAACA
GATGCTGGATTTACACTGCGCTGGGTTAGAAAGACTCCCTGGTACCAGTAGGCGGCCGCGACTCTAGATC
ATAATCAGCCATACCACATTTGTAGAGGTTTTACTTGCTTTAAAAAACCTCCCACACCTCCCCCTGAACC
TGAAACATAAAATGAATGCAATTGTTGTTGTTAACTTGTTTATTGCAGCTTATAATGGTTACAAATAAAG
CAATAGCATCACAAATTTCACAAATAAAGCATTTTTTTCACTGCATTCTAGTTGTGGTTTGTCCAAACTC
ATCAATGTATCTTAAGGCGTAAATTGTAAGCGTTAATATTTTGTTAAAATTCGCGTTAAATTTTTGTTAA
ATCAGCTCATTTTTTAACCAATAGGCCGAAATCGGCAAAATCCCTTATAAATCAAAAGAATAGACCGAGA
TAGGGT
[37 nt withheld, positions 4067-4103]
AAAGAACGTGGACTCCAACGTCAAAGG
[49 nt withheld, positions 4131-4179]
T
[91 nt withheld, positions 4181-4271]
G
[124 nt withheld, positions 4273-4396]
CAGGTGGCACTTTTCGGGGAAATGTGCGCGGAACCCCTATTTGTTTATTTTTCTAAATACATTCAAATAT
GTATCCGCTCATGAGACAATAACCCTGATAAATGCTTCAATAATATTGAAAAAGGAAGAGTCCTGAGGCG
GAAAGAACCAGCTGTGGAATGTGTGTCAGTTAGGGTGTGGAAAGTCCCCAGGCTCCCCAGCAGGCAGAAG
TATGCAAAGCATGCATCTCAATTAGTCAGCAACCAGGTGTGGAAAGTCCCCAGGCTCCCCAGCAGGCAGA
AGTATGCAAAGCATGCATCTCAATTAGTCAGCAACCATAGTCCCGCCCCTAACTCCGCCCATCCCGCCCC
TAACTCCGCCCAGTTCCGCCCATTCTCCGCCCCATGGCTGACTAATTTTTTTTATTTATGCAGAGGCCGA
GGCCGCCTCGGCCTCTGAGCTATTCCAGAAGTAGTGAGGAGGCTTTTTTGGAGGCCTAGGCTTTTGCAAA
GATCATCAAGAGACAGGATGAGGATCGTTTCGCATGATTGAACAAGATGGATTGCACGCAGGTTCTCCGG
CCGCTTGGGTGGAGAGGCTATTCGGCTATGACTGGGCACAACAGACAATCGGCTGCTCTGATGCCGCCGT
GTTCCGGCTGTCAGCGCAGGGGCGCCCGGTTCTTTTTGTCAAGACCGACCTGTCCGGTGCCCTGAATGAA
CTGCAAGACGAGGCAGCGCGGCTATCGTGGCTGGCCACGACGGGCGTTCCTTGCGCAGCTGTGCTCGACG
TTGTCACTGAAGCGGGAAGGGACTGGCTGCTATTGGGCGAAGTGCCGGGGCAGGATCTCCTGTCATCTCA
CCTTGCTCCTGCCGAGAAAGTATCCATCATGGCTGATGCAATGCGGCGGCTGCATACGCTTGATCCGGCT
ACCTGCCCATTCGACCACCAAGCGAAACATCGCATCGAGCGAGCACGTACTCGGATGGAAGCCGGTCTTG
TCGATCAGGATGATCTGGACGAAGAGCATCAGGGGCTCGCGCCAGCCGAACTGTTCGCCAGGCTCAAGGC
GAGCATGCCCGACGGCGAGGATCTCGTCGTGACCCATGGCGATGCCTGCTTGCCGAATATCATGGTGGAA
AATGGCCGCTTTTCTGGATTCATCGACTGTGGCCGGCTGGGTGTGGCGGACCGCTATCAGGACATAGCGT
TGGCTACCCGTGATATTGCTGAAGAGCTTGGCGGCGAATGGGCTGACCGCTTCCTCGTGCTTTACGGTAT
CGCCGCTCCCGATTCGCAGCGCATCGCCTTCTATCGCCTTCTTGACGAGTTCTTCTGAGCGGGACTCTGG
GGTTCGAAATGACCGACCAAGCGACGCCCAACCTGCCATCACGAGATTTCGATTCCACCGCCGCCTTCTA
TGAAAGGTTGGGCTTCGGAATCGTTTTCCGGGACGCCGGCTGGATGATCCTCCAGCGCGGGGATCTCATG
CTGGAGTTCTTCGCCCACCCTAGGGGGAGGCTAACTGAAACACGGAAGGAGACAATACCGGAAGGAACCC
GCGCTATGACGGCAATAAAAAGACAGAATAAAACGCACGGTGTTGGGTCGTTTGTTCATAAACGCGGGGT
TCGGTCCCAGGGCTGGCACTCTGTCGATACCCCACCGAGACCCCATTGGGGCCAATACGCCCGCGTTTCT
TCCTTTTCCCCACCCCACCCCCCAAGTTCGGGTGAAGGCCCAGGGCTCGCAGCCAACGTCGGGGCGGCAG
GCCCTGCCATAGCCTCAGGTTACTCATATATACTTTAGATTGATTTAAAACTTCATTTTTAATTTAAAAG
GATCTAGGTGAAGATCCTTTTTGATAATCTCATGACCAAAATCCCTTAACGTGAGTTTTCGTTCCACTGA
GCGTCAGACCCCGTAGAAAAGATCAAAGGATCTTCTTGAGATCCTTTTTTTCTGCGCGTAATCTGCTGCT
TGCAAACAAAAAAACCACCGCTACCAGCGGTGGTTTGTTTGCCGGATCAAGAGCTACCAACTCTTTTTCC
GAAGGTAACTGGCTTCAGCAGAGCGCAGATACCAAATACTGTTCTTCTAGTGTAGCCGTAGTTAGGCCAC
CACTTCAAGAACTCTGTAGCACCGCCTACATACCTCGCTCTGCTAATCCTGTTACCAGTGGCTGCTGCCA
GTGGCGATAAGTCGTGTCTTACCGGGTTGGACTCAAGACGATAGTTACCGGATAAGGCGCAGCGGTCGGG
CTGAACGGGGGGTTCGTGCACACAGCCCAGCTTGGAGCGAACGACCTACACCGAACTGAGATACCTACAG
CGTGAGCTATGAGAAAGCGCCACGCTTCCCGAAGGGAGAAAGGCGGACAGGTATCCGGTAAGCGGCAGGG
TCGGAACAGGAGAGCGCACGAGGGAGCTTCCAGGGGGAAACGCCTGGTATCTTTATAGTCCTGTCGGGTT
TCGCCACCTCTGACTTGAGCGTCGATTTTTGTGATGCTCGTCAGGGGGGCGGAGCCTATGGAAAAACGCC
AGCAACGCGGCCTTTTTACGGTTCCTGGCCTTTTGCTGGCCTTTTGCTCACATGTTCTTTCCTGCGTTAT
CCCCTGATTCTGTGGATAACCGTATTACCGCCATGCATTAGTTATTAATAGTAATCAATTACGGGGTCAT
TAGTTCATAGCCCATATATGGAGTTCCGCGTTACATAACTTACGGTAAATGGCCCGCCTGGCTGACCGCC
CAACGACCCCCGCCCATTGACGTCAATAATGACGTATGTTCCCATAGTAACGCCAATAGGGACTTTCCAT
TGACGTCAATGGGTGGAGTATTTACGGTAAACTGCCCACTTGGCAGTACATCAAGTGTATCATATGCCAA
GTACGCCCCCTATTGACGTCAATGACGGTAAATGGCCCGCCTGGCATTATGCCCAGTACATGACCTTATG
GGACTTTCCTACTTGGCAGTACATCTACGTATTAGTCATCGCTATTACCATGGTGATGCGGTTTTGGCAG
TACATCAATGGGCGTGGATAGCGGTTTGACTCACGGGGATTTCCAAGTCTCCACCCCATTGACGTCAATG
GGAGTTTGTTTTGGCACCAAAATCAACGGGACTTTCCAAAATGTCGTAACAACTCCGCCCCATTGACGCA
AATGGGCGGTAGGCGTGTACGGTGGGAGGTCTATATAAGCAGAGCTGGTTTAGTGAACCGTCAGATCCGC
TAGCGCTACCGGTCGCCACCATGGTGAGCAAGGGCGAGGAGCTGTTCACCGGGGTGGTGCCCATCCTGGT
CGAGCTGGACGGCGACGTAAACGGCCACAAGTTCAGCGTGTCCGGCGAGGGCGAGGGCGATGCCACCTAC
GGCAAGCTGACCCTGAAGTTCATCTGCACCACCGGCAAGCTGCCCGTGCCCTGGCCCACCCTCGTGACCA
CCTTCAGCTACGGCGTGCAGTGCTTCAGCCGCTACCCCGACCACATGAAGCAGCACGACTTCTTCAAGTC
CGCCATGCCCGAAGGCTACGTCCAGGAGCGCACCAT
Features (pLannotate 1.2.2; 15 found; start..end, strand, type, name):
    422..456     +  misc_feature   MCS (fragment): multiple cloning site
    491..3688    +  CDS            Vcl: VINC_MOUSE - Experimental evidence at protein level: Swiss-Prot protein existence level 1. Actin filament (F-actin)-binding protein involved in cell- matrix adhesion and cell-cell adhesion. Regulates cell-surface E- cadherin expression and potentiates mechanosensing by the E-cadherin complex. May also play important roles in cell morphology and locomotion (By similarity). From Mus musculus (Mouse).
   3707..3790    +  CDS            large T antigen (fragment): large T antigen from SV40 (simian virus 40)
   3813..3934    +  polyA_signal   SV40 poly(A) signal: SV40 polyadenylation signal
   3968..4396    -  rep_origin     f1 ori (sequence partly withheld): f1 bacteriophage origin of replication; arrow indicates direction of (+) strand synthesis
   4423..4527    +  promoter       AmpR promoter: bla
   4529..4886    +  promoter       SV40 promoter: SV40 enhancer and early promoter
   4920..5714    +  CDS            NeoR/KanR: aminoglycoside phosphotransferase from Tn5; aph(3')-II (or nptII); confers resistance to neomycin, kanamycin, and G418 (Geneticin®)
   5735..5887    +  CDS            ble (fragment): BLE_KLEPN - Experimental evidence at protein level: Swiss-Prot protein existence level 1. Binding protein with a strong affinity to the bleomycin family of antibiotics. Binds to CL990; an antimitotic-antibiotic compound. From Klebsiella pneumoniae.
   5946..5993    +  polyA_signal   HSV TK poly(A) signal: herpes simplex virus thymidine kinase polyadenylation signal (Cole and Stacy, 1985)
   6084..6100    -  polyA_signal   bGH poly(A) signal (fragment): bovine growth hormone polyadenylation signal
   6322..6910    +  rep_origin     ori: high-copy-number ColE1/pMB1/pBR322/pUC origin of replication
   7085..7388    +  enhancer       CMV enhancer: human cytomegalovirus immediate early enhancer
   7389..7592    +  promoter       CMV promoter: human cytomegalovirus (CMV) immediate early promoter
   7637..421     +  CDS            mPA-GFP (across the origin): mPA-GFP is a fluorescent protein published in 2002, derived from Aequorea victoria. It is reported to be a monomer.
