>Addgene plasmid #57162 | mPA-GFP-Vinculin-23 | analyzer sequence | sequence record 88307
GACGTCAGATCCGCTAGCGCTACCGGTCGCCACCATGGTGAGCAAGGGCGAGGAGCTGTTCACCGGGGTG
GTGCCCATCCTGGTCGAGCTGGACGGCGACGTAAACGGCCACAAGTTCAGCGTGTCCGGCGAGGGCGAGG
GCGATGCCACCTACGGCAAGCTGACCCTGAAGTTCATCTGCACCACCGGCAAGCTGCCCGTGCCCTGGCC
CACCCTCGTGACCACCTTCAGCTACGGCGTGCAGTGCTTCAGCCGCTACCCCGACCACATGAAGCAGCAC
GACTTCTTCAAGTCCGCCATGCCCGAAGGCTACGTCCAGGAGCGCACCATCTTCTTCAAGGACGACGGCA
ACTACAAGACCCGCGCCGAGGTGAAGTTCGAGGGCGACACCCTGGTGAACCGCATCGAGCTGAAGGGCAT
CGACTTCAAGGAGGACGGCAACATCCTGGGGCACAAGCTGGAGTACAACTACAACAGCCACAACGTCTAT
ATCATGGCCGACAAGCAGAAGAACGGCATCAAGGCCAACTTCAAGATCCGCCACAACATCGAGGACGGCA
GCGTGCAGCTCGCCGACCACTACCAGCAGAACACCCCCATCGGCGACGGCCCCGTGCTGCTGCCCGACAA
CCACTACCTGAGCCACCAGTCCAAGCTGAGCAAAGACCCCAACGAGAAGCGCGATCACATGGTCCTGCTG
GAGTTCGTGACCGCCGCCGGGATCACTCTCGGCATGGACGAGCTGTACAAGTCCGGACTCAGATCTCGAG
CTCAAGCTTCGAATTCGGGAAACTCGAGAACAAAGCTTGAAAACGGCCGCATGCCAGTGTTTCATACGCG
CACGATCGAGAGCATCCTGGAGCCGGTGGCACAGCAGATCTCCCACCTGGTGATAATGCACGAGGAGGGC
GAGGTGGACGGCAAAGCCATTCCTGACCTCACCGCGCCCGTGGCCGCCGTGCAGGCGGCCGTCAGCAACC
TCGTCCGGGTTGGAAAAGAGACTGTTCAAACCACTGAGGATCAGATTTTGAAGAGAGATATGCCACCAGC
ATTTATTAAGGTTGAGAATGCTTGCACCAAGCTTGTCCAGGCAGCTCAGATGCTTCAGTCAGACCCTTAC
TCAGTGCCTGCTCGAGATTATCTAATTGATGGGTCAAGGGGCATCCTCTCTGGAACATCAGACCTGCTCC
TTACCTTCGATGAGGCTGAGGTCCGTAAAATTATTAGAGTTTGCAAAGGAATTTTGGAATATCTTACAGT
GGCAGAGGTGGTGGAGACTATGGAAGATTTGGTCACTTACACAAAGAATCTTGGGCCAGGAATGACTAAG
ATGGCCAAGATGATTGACGAGAGACAGCAGGAGCTCACTCACCAGGAGCACCGAGTGATGTTGGTGAACT
CGATGAACACCGTGAAAGAGTTGCTGCCAGTTCTCATTTCAGCTATGAAGATTTTTGTAACAACTAAAAA
CTCAAAAAACCAAGGCATAGAGGAAGCTTTAAAAAATCGCAATTTTACTGTAGAAAAAATGAGTGCTGAA
ATTAATGAGATAATTCGTGTGTTACAACTCACCTCTTGGGATGAAGATGCCTGGGCCAGCAAGGACACTG
AAGCCATGAAGAGAGCATTGGCCTCCATAGACTCCAAACTGAACCAGGCCAAAGGTTGGCTCCGTGACCC
TAGTGCCTCCCCAGGGGATGCTGGTGAGCAGGCCATCAGACAGATCTTAGATGAAGCTGGAAAAGTTGGT
GAACTCTGTGCAGGCAAAGAACGCAGGGAGATTCTGGGAACTTGCAAAATGCTAGGGCAGATGACTGATC
AAGTGGCTGACCTCCGTGCCAGAGGACAAGGATCCTCACCGGTGGCCATGCAGAAAGCTCAGCAGGTATC
TCAGGGTCTGGATGTGCTCACAGCAAAAGTGGAAAATGCAGCTCGCAAGCTGGAAGCCATGACCAACTCA
AAGCAGAGCATTGCAAAGAAGATCGATGCTGCTCAGAACTGGCTTGCAGATCCAAATGGTGGACCGGAAG
GAGAAGAGCAGATTCGAGGTGCTTTGGCTGAAGCTCGGAAAATAGCAGAATTATGTGATGATCCTAAAGA
AAGAGATGACATTCTACGTTCCCTTGGGGAAATATCTGCTCTGACTTCTAAATTAGCAGATCTACGAAGA
CAGGGGAAAGGAGATTCTCCAGAGGCTCGAGCCTTGGCCAAACAGGTGGCCACGGCCCTGCAGAACCTGC
AGACCAAAACCAACCGGGCTGTGGCCAACAGCAGACCGGCCAAAGCAGCTGTACACCTTGAGGGCAAGAT
TGAGCAAGCACAGCGGTGGATTGATAATCCCACAGTGGATGACCGTGGAGTCGGTCAGGCTGCCATCCGG
GGGCTTGTGGCCGAAGGGCATCGTCTGGCTAATGTTATGATGGGGCCTTATCGGCAAGATCTTCTCGCCA
AGTGTGACCGAGTGGACCAGCTGACAGCCCAGCTGGCTGACCTGGCTGCCAGAGGGGAAGGGGAGAGTCC
TCAGGCACGAGCACTTGCATCTCAGCTCCAAGACTCCTTAAAGGATCTAAAAGCTCGGATGCAGGAGGCC
ATGACTCAGGAAGTGTCAGATGTTTTCAGCGATACCACAACTCCCATCAAGCTGTTGGCAGTGGCAGCCA
CGGCGCCTCCTGATGCGCCTAACAGGGAAGAGGTATTTGATGAGAGGGCAGCTAACTTTGAAAACCATTC
AGGAAAGCTTGGTGCTACGGCCGAGAAGGCGGCTGCGGTTGGTACTGCTAATAAATCAACAGTGGAAGGC
ATTCAGGCCTCAGTGAAGACGGCCCGAGAACTCACACCCCAGGTGGTCTCGGCTGCTCGTATCTTACTTA
GGAACCCTGGAAATCAAGCTGCTTATGAACATTTTGAGACCATGAAGAACCAGTGGATCGATAATGTTGA
AAAAATGACAGGGCTGGTGGACGAAGCCATTGATACCAAATCTCTGTTGGATGCTTCAGAAGAAGCAATT
AAAAAAGACCTGGACAAGTGCAAGGTAGCTATGGCCAACATTCAGCCTCAGATGCTGGTTGCTGGGGCAA
CCAGTATTGCTCGTCGGGCCAACCGGATCCTGCTGGTGGCTAAGAGGGAGGTGGAGAATTCCGAGGATCC
CAAGTTCCGTGAGGCTGTGAAAGCTGCCTCTGATGAATTGAGCAAAACCATCTCCCCGATGGTGATGGAT
GCAAAAGCTGTGGCTGGAAACATTTCCGACCCTGGACTGCAAAAGAGCTTCCTGGACTCAGGATATCGGA
TCCTGGGAGCTGTGGCCAAGGTCAGAGAAGCCTTCCAACCTCAGGAGCCTGACTTCCCGCCGCCTCCACC
AGACCTTGAACAACTCCGACTAACAGATGAGCTTGCTCCTCCCAAACCACCTCTGCCTGAAGGTGAGGTC
CCTCCACCTAGGCCTCCACCACCAGAGGAAAAGGATGAAGAGTTCCCTGAGCAGAAGGCCGGGGAGGTGA
TTAACCAGCCAATGATGATGGCTGCCAGACAGCTCCATGATGAAGCTCGCAAATGGTCCAGCAAGGGCAA
TGACATCATTGCAGCAGCCAAGCGCATGGCTCTGCTGATGGCTGAGATGTCTCGGCTGGTAAGAGGGGGC
AGTGGTACCAAGCGGGCACTCATTCAGTGTGCCAAGGACATCGCCAAGGCCTCAGATGAGGTGACTCGGT
TGGCCAAGGAGGTTGCCAAGCAGTGCACAGATAAACGGATTAGAACCAACCTCTTACAGGTATGTGAGCG
AATCCCAACCATAAGCACCCAGCTCAAAATCCTGTCCACAGTGAAGGCCACCATGCTGGGCCGGACCAAC
ATCAGTGATGAGGAGTCTGAGCAGGCCACAGAGATGCTGGTTCACAATGCCCAGAACCTCATGCAGTCTG
TGAAGGAGACTGTGCGGGAAGCTGAAGCTGCTTCAATCAAAATTCGAACAGATGCTGGATTTACACTGCG
CTGGGTTAGAAAGACTCCCTGGTACCAGTAGGCGGCCGCGACTCTAGATCATAATCAGCCATACCACATT
Features (pLannotate 1.2.2; 3 found; start..end, strand, type, name):
     35..751     +  CDS            mPA-GFP: mPA-GFP is a fluorescent protein published in 2002, derived from Aequorea victoria. It is reported to be a monomer.
    752..786     +  misc_feature   MCS (fragment): multiple cloning site
    821..4018    +  CDS            Vcl: VINC_MOUSE - Experimental evidence at protein level: Swiss-Prot protein existence level 1. Actin filament (F-actin)-binding protein involved in cell- matrix adhesion and cell-cell adhesion. Regulates cell-surface E- cadherin expression and potentiates mechanosensing by the E-cadherin complex. May also play important roles in cell morphology and locomotion (By similarity). From Mus musculus (Mouse).
