[The description below was written by a language model from this plasmid's Addgene catalogue record and pLannotate feature annotations shown in this document.]
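Description:
mPA-GFP-Vinculin-23 is a mammalian expression plasmid that produces vinculin fused to monomeric photoactivatable GFP (mPA-GFP), built on an mPA-GFP backbone with a C1-type fusion layout. The full sequence record is about 7.9 kb. A human cytomegalovirus immediate-early enhancer and promoter drive the mPA-GFP coding sequence. This is followed by a short remnant of the multiple cloning site that serves as a linker, then the roughly 3.2 kb vinculin open reading frame, so the fluorescent protein sits at the N-terminus of vinculin. An SV40 polyadenylation signal terminates the transcript. The catalogue lists the insert as human VCL. The automated annotation matched the reading frame to the mouse vinculin Swiss-Prot entry, which may simply reflect the high conservation of this protein, and the record does not otherwise resolve the difference. A second, partial sequence record of about 4 kb covers only the mPA-GFP, linker and vinculin region and agrees with this arrangement.

In bacteria the plasmid is maintained from a high-copy ColE1/pUC-type origin, and an f1 origin is also present. A single Tn5 aminoglycoside phosphotransferase gene (NeoR/KanR) is placed behind both a bacterial bla promoter and the SV40 early promoter, with an HSV TK polyadenylation signal. This gives kanamycin resistance in E. coli and G418 selection in mammalian cells.

Vinculin is an actin-binding component of cell-matrix and cell-cell adhesions, and the stated purpose of the construct is labelling focal adhesions. mPA-GFP is an Aequorea victoria derivative, and the record gives excitation values of 400 / 504 nm and emission values of 515 / 517 nm. Because a chosen subpopulation of the fusion can be photoactivated, the construct is suited to highlighting vinculin in selected adhesions and following its movement and turnover in live cells.
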