Addgene plasmid #57162: mPA-GFP-Vinculin-23
Purpose: Localization: Focal Adhesions, Excitation: 400 / 504, Emission: 515 / 517
Depositing lab: Michael Davidson. Depositing organization: Florida State University, Tallahassee.
Backbone
  Vector backbone: mPA-GFP
  Backbone size w/o insert (bp): 4750
  Vector type: Mammalian Expression
  Selectable markers: Neomycin (select with G418)
Growth in bacteria
  Bacterial resistance: Kanamycin, 50 μg/mL
  Growth temperature: 37°C
  Growth strain: DH5alpha
  Copy number: High Copy
Gene/Insert
  Gene/Insert name: Vinculin (alt name: NM_003373.3)
  Species: H. sapiens (human)
  Promoter: CMV
  Tag / fusion protein: mPA-GFP
  Entrez Gene: VCL (a.k.a. CMD1W, CMH15, HEL114, MV, MVCL, VINC)
  Cloning method: Unknown
  Sequencing primers: 5′ CMV-F; 3′ SV40pA-R
Terms and licenses: Academic/Nonprofit Terms; Industry Terms
Depositor comments: . Excitation = 400 / 504; Emission = 515 / 517
How to cite: mPA-GFP-Vinculin-23 was a gift from Michael Davidson (Addgene plasmid # 57162 ; http://n2t.net/addgene:57162 ; RRID:Addgene_57162)
