>Addgene plasmid #57162 | mPA-GFP-Vinculin-23 | addgene partial sequence | sequence record 119351 | CMV-F 5'-CGCAAATGGGCGGTAGGCGTG-3'
TGAACCGTCAGATCCGCTAGCGCTACCGGTCGCCACCATGGTGAGCAAGGGCGAGGAGCTGTTCACCGGG
GTGGTGCCCATCCTGGTCGAGCTGGACGGCGACGTAAACGGCCACAAGTTCAGCGTGTCCGGCGAGGGCG
AGGGCGATGCCACCTACGGCAAGCTGACCCTGAAGTTCATCTGCACCACCGGCAAGCTGCCCGTGCCCTG
GCCCACCCTCGTGACCACCTTCAGCTACGGCGTGCAGTGCTTCAGCCGCTACCCCGACCACATGAAGCAG
CACGACTTCTTCAAGTCCGCCATGCCCGAAGGCTACGTCCAGGAGCGCACCATCTTCTTCAAGGACGACG
GCAACTACAAGACCCGCGCCGAGGTGAAGTTCGAGGGCGACACCCTGGTGAACCGCATCGAGCTGAAGGG
CATCGACTTCAAGGAGGACGGCAACATCCTGGGGCACAAGCTGGAGTACAACTACAACAGCCACAACGTC
TATATCATGGCCGACAAGCAGAAGAACGGCATCAAGGCCAACTTCAAGATCCGCCACAACATCGAGGACG
GCAGCGTGCAGCTCGCCGACCACTACCAGCAGAACACCCCCATCGGCGACGGCCCCGTGCTGCTGCCCGA
CAACCACTACCTGAGCCACCAGTCCAAGCTGAGCAAAGACCCCAACGAGAAGCGCGATCACATGGTCCTG
CTGGAGTTCGTGACCGCCGCCGGGATCACTCTCGGCATGGACGAGCTGTACAAGTCCGGACTCAGATCTC
GAGCTC
